>Addgene plasmid #136234 | pCDNA4.TO-ORF75-2xCSTREP | addgene full sequence | sequence record 267649 | Addgene NGS Result
GACGGATCGGGAGATCTCCCGATCCCCTATGGTGCACTCTCAGTACAATCTGCTCTGATGCCGCATAGTT
AAGCCAGTATCTGCTCCCTGCTTGTGTGTTGGAGGTCGCTGAGTAGTGCGCGAGCAAAATTTAAGCTACA
ACAAGGCAAGGCTTGACCGACAATTGCATGAAGAATCTGCTTAGGGTTAGGCGTTTTGCGCTGCTTCGCG
ATGTACGGGCCAGATATACGCGTTGACATTGATTATTGACTAGTTATTAATAGTAATCAATTACGGGGTC
ATTAGTTCATAGCCCATATATGGAGTTCCGCGTTACATAACTTACGGTAAATGGCCCGCCTGGCTGACCG
CCCAACGACCCCCGCCCATTGACGTCAATAATGACGTATGTTCCCATAGTAACGCCAATAGGGACTTTCC
ATTGACGTCAATGGGTGGAGTATTTACGGTAAACTGCCCACTTGGCAGTACATCAAGTGTATCATATGCC
AAGTACGCCCCCTATTGACGTCAATGACGGTAAATGGCCCGCCTGGCATTATGCCCAGTACATGACCTTA
TGGGACTTTCCTACTTGGCAGTACATCTACGTATTAGTCATCGCTATTACCATGGTGATGCGGTTTTGGC
AGTACATCAATGGGCGTGGATAGCGGTTTGACTCACGGGGATTTCCAAGTCTCCACCCCATTGACGTCAA
TGGGAGTTTGTTTTGGCACCAAAATCAACGGGACTTTCCAAAATGTCGTAACAACTCCGCCCCATTGACG
CAAATGGGCGGTAGGCGTGTACGGTGGGAGGTCTATATAAGCAGAGCTCTCCCTATCAGTGATAGAGATC
TCCCTATCAGTGATAGAGATCGTCGACGAGCTCGTTTAGTGAACCGTCAGATCGCCTGGAGACGCCATCC
ACGCTGTTTTGACCTCCATAGAAGACACCGGGACCGATCCAGCCTCCGGACTCTAGCGTTTAAACTTAAG
CTTGGTACCGAGCTCGGATCCATGTTTGTCAGCTTTTATACAAGCCGTACGGGCACACTCACTCTCGTAC
CCGGTGGCACCGGCGGCTACTATCTGCTATGGATAACTTTCCGAAGACCTCCCACTTCGAGGGAGGAGCG
AGAGAGACGGGATGTGGAAATACAGACGGTGCTCGCTGTGCTGTCACCGCTCCTTGGATATCCCCATGTC
ATCAGGCGGTCTCCGCCACGGGGGAGCGAGCGTGTTGTATCCTTTGGCTACGGGCCAAACATAAACCACA
GGCCCACAACACTGTCAACAGAGCTTGGAGTTTTGCTGCGAGAGCTAGGACTGCAGGAGTGGGCTAGAGT
GGAAGTGGGCAGGCACCTGGTGTCCAAAATCACACAGACCCTGCTAGAACCACACCCACCTCAGTTTATC
AGGGCATTTACACAAAATACTGACCTGGTACCGTACGAGGGGTTGGAAGTGCCCGAGGGTCCCCAGCCCG
TGGCTAGGCCACACATTGAAGATGATGTCATTATGCAGGCTGTTATGATATCCCTGGGGGCAGACCTGCT
ACCGCTGGCGGTGCAGGCTTCAACCGGGGACAATTATAACGTGGCCAGGTACTTTGTGATACCGGGAAGA
TGCACCATGGAACGGTGGCCCTGGAACTGTGCCAGACAGGCATTCGGGATCCACGGAGCATACACCCACG
TCCACAGCAGCGTGCAGAGGGGTATTCGCGGCCTTGGCAACCTGTTGTTTCACAGCACCCTGTTTCCAGG
CGGACAGACCCAGGGGGCCCTCACCGGCCTGTATGCCACCGAACCGGCCCTGGGACCCCGTGCGCACAGC
CGATTTCGTCGCATATTCGCCAAGGGCGTACAGCAGGCCGAGATGCTGCAGGGAGCGGGAGTCCCCACCC
TGGGGGGTTTCTTAAAAACGGTGCGCACCATCGCCACCACTCCTGGCAACGCCCTGGCAGTCTGCTCCAT
CTCTACCACTACTTCCAAAGAATGCATCTCCCTGAGAAGGATGATCCCCCAGCAGACAGTGGTGTGTCTG
GGCAGGTTTGAGCCCACGGACGGACCGGACACCTACCCTAACCTCTATCGCGACAGCTCCGACAACGCGG
TGCGCATCTTGGAGACCCTGAAGCTGGTTCAGCGGCTTGCCAAGGGCCCTATCTTCTCCGGACTAAACAG
ATCGCATGACCCGGCCCCGGTGGTGAGGCACCTGCAGGCGCTAGCGCCGCGGACTGGCCTGGAGCTGTTT
GTCTCCAAGCTACCCGACGAGGTGCGCGCCCACCTGCCAGCGGATCCCGCTGCCGGTCCGGATGCCGTGG
AGGCGGCGGTGGCAGAGCACTTTCTCAACGTGTATTGCTCCCTGGTGTTTGCGGTGGTGGCAGAGTCGGG
CGCGGTGCCTGGGGATCTGGGCGAGACCCCGTTGGAGGTACTGCAGCGCGCCGCGCGCCTGTGCGCGTGC
CAGATAACGGTCCTCGGGAGGACCTCGGAGCAGCCAGGCATCAGAATAGTAGACGACCTGACCGGGGAGA
CCACGAGGGTCTTCTCTGTAGACCAGCCCTCGTCCACCCCCCCGTCCCCCTGGCTGGCGCTGTCCGATGG
TGTCCGCGTCTCGGGGCACCCCGAGGATGTTGACTGGGGCCTTTTTGCCACCGGCTCCACAATCCACCAG
TTACTTCGCCACGCGACGGTTGGCAGCAAGGAGTTCTTTACGCGACACATGGACAGATGCTCCAACGGCC
TCATCGCCCAACAGGCTGGCGTGGGACCCCTGGACATACCGGTTTCAGACTACCACCTGGTGCTGCACTC
GTCCATGCTGGCCGAGAGGGTGGCGCCCAGAGTGCCCGACACGGTGGAGGCCATCACTCCGTCCATGGCC
AACCTCCTACACAAGGACTTCGAGACCTGGGTGAAGGCCCTGCCCCAGGAGCTGCTTCCAGTGCCAGCGT
GGAGGGGTCAGGCCATGGCCATGGGGGAGCAGGCCTACAAGATGGCTACTAATGTATCCACCGGGGCCAC
CTATGCCATCACCGAGGCTCTCACCAACCTCATGTTCAGTCCCGTGTCCAAGCTCCAGGACGTAGTGCTA
ACTGGCGCCGTGGCGTGGAGTCCGGAGGACCACCAAGCCGGCCTCCTACAGGAGTGCCTCTTCGCCTGCA
AGGAATTCTGCCGGGAGCTGGGAGTGGCACTGTCCATCTCCTCGGCTGCCAGCTCTCCGACGCTTTCGGA
GCGCCATGTGCGCATCACACAACAGCAAGAAACGGTGGAGGTCCTTCCCTTCAACTCGGTGGTGTTTACC
AGCTGGGCCGAGGTCAAGGGATCCAGATACAGGGTCACCCCGGACGTAAAGGTCGAAGGCAACGCCCTGG
TATACCTGGCCGTGAATCAGAGCTGTCTCATAGCCGGGTCCACCTTCGAGCACAACTTCCTGGCATCCAG
GCACCCAATACCCCCTCTGAACCCGTCCACGGTCGCCAGCCTGTTCATGCTTGTTAAGTACCTGATGTCC
AAGAGGCTCATTGTATCGGGGCACGACATAGGGGACGGGGGGCTTCTCCCATCTGCAATCGAGATGGCCC
TGGCCGGCTGCAGGGGACTGCAGCTCTCACTACCCGCCCACCCTAACCCGCTCGAACTTATGGTTTCAGA
GACCCCTGGGGCACTGGTTGAGGTGCCCCAGGTACACTTGTCAGAGGTGCTGCGGGCGGCTAGGGACTAC
CGCTGCGTGGCACACCCACTGGGCACCGTTGGCCCCGAGGGACAAGGCAACAACGTCACGGTTTTGCAGA
ACGAGACAGTTGTGTTTCAAGAGACCCTGACTTCCTTGCAAGTCTCATGGACCTCCTTTTCTGACGAAAT
GTGGAACCTGGTGACGCCTCCCCTGCACCCACTGGAGGACATGCACAGGAAGGACCTGGGACGTCTGGAG
CATCACCTGGGCAGCCTAAGGGCCATGTGCCTTGGGAGTCAGCTGCGCCTGTTTTCATGCCCCACCTCCC
CGCGCCGTGTGGCCGCGTTGGTGCTGCCTGGGAGCAGCGCCCCGTACGCGCTCATGGCCGCGTTGCAGAA
CACGGGCTTTGAGGTGGCCACGGTGACTGTGGAAGAGCTTAAACGAGGACAGTCCTTGTCGGGGTTCTCT
GGTCTGATTACATGTCTCAGAACAGGCTGCCAGGCCAGCTACGCCAGCGCCAGGGGATGGGTCCTGGCGC
TGTGTAACGACCCTACCTGTGCCTCCACCCTGACAGAGTTTCTAAACAGGCCCGACACATTCTCCATCTG
CTGCGGCGAAGTGGGCTTCCAGCTTCTGGTGGCCCTGGGTGTAGTGGGCCGGTCGGAATCCTCACCATAC
ACGTACGGACCCACACCACCCCAGCGCTGGGCGGTAAACCTGGAGACCAACGTGTCCAAGCTGTATGACA
GCCACTGGCTAAACATACAGATCCCTCAGAACACTAAGAGCGTTTTCCTCCGAGTGTTGCGGGGGACGGT
GCTGCCCAGCTGGGCCCAGGGCGAGTACCTGGGGGTCCGGTACGAGCAGGACGCCCTCGAGTACATACTG
AGACAGCGAGGCGAGATAACCCTCACCTACCATGGAAATGCCGCGGATGAGACCCTGCCAGCCAGACACT
ATCCCAGAAACCCCACAGGCAACTCCACGGTGGCCGGACTTACATCCAGTGACGGGCGACACGCTGCCCT
GATCATAGACCCATCCCTGATGTTCCATCCGTGGCAGTGGCAGCATGTTCCACCAGACCTAACACCCCTG
TCCATGTCCCCGTGGGCCATGGCGTTCCAGTCAATCTACCTATGGAGCGTCAAGAAGATCAACGACCACC
ACTCAGGGCGGCCGCTCGAGGGAGGCGGTGGATGGAGCCACCCCCAGTTCGAGAAGGGCGGCGGCAGCGG
CGGCGGCAGCGGCGGCGGCAGCTGGAGCCACCCCCAGTTCGAGAAGGGGCCCGTTTAAACCCGCTGATCA
GCCTCGACTGTGCCTTCTAGTTGCCAGCCATCTGTTGTTTGCCCCTCCCCCGTGCCTTCCTTGACCCTGG
AAGGTGCCACTCCCACTGTCCTTTCCTAATAAAATGAGGAAATTGCATCGCATTGTCTGAGTAGGTGTCA
TTCTATTCTGGGGGGTGGGGTGGGGCAGGACAGCAAGGGGGAGGATTGGGAAGACAATAGCAGGCATGCT
GGGGATGCGGTGGGCTCTATGGCTTCTGAGGCGGAAAGAACCAGCTGGGGCTCTAGGGGGTATCCCC
[124 nt withheld, positions 5248-5371]
C
[91 nt withheld, positions 5373-5463]
A
[49 nt withheld, positions 5465-5513]
CCTTTGACGTTGGAGTCCACGTTCTTT
[37 nt withheld, positions 5541-5577]
ACCCTATCTCGGTCTATTCTTTTGATTTATAAGGGATTTTGCCGATTTCGGCCTATTGGTTAAAAAATGA
GCTGATTTAACAAAAATTTAACGCGAATTAATTCTGTGGAATGTGTGTCAGTTAGGGTGTGGAAAGTCCC
CAGGCTCCCCAGCAGGCAGAAGTATGCAAAGCATGCATCTCAATTAGTCAGCAACCAGGTGTGGAAAGTC
CCCAGGCTCCCCAGCAGGCAGAAGTATGCAAAGCATGCATCTCAATTAGTCAGCAACCATAGTCCCGCCC
CTAACTCCGCCCATCCCGCCCCTAACTCCGCCCAGTTCCGCCCATTCTCCGCCCCATGGCTGACTAATTT
TTTTTATTTATGCAGAGGCCGAGGCCGCCTCTGCCTCTGAGCTATTCCAGAAGTAGTGAGGAGGCTTTTT
TGGAGGCCTAGGCTTTTGCAAAAAGCTCCCGGGAGCTTGTATATCCATTTTCGGATCTGATCAGCACGTG
TTGACAATTAATCATCGGCATAGTATATCGGCATAGTATAATACGACAAGGTGAGGAACTAAACCATGGC
CAAGTTGACCAGTGCCGTTCCGGTGCTCACCGCGCGCGACGTCGCCGGAGCGGTCGAGTTCTGGACCGAC
CGGCTCGGGTTCTCCCGGGACTTCGTGGAGGACGACTTCGCCGGTGTGGTCCGGGACGACGTGACCCTGT
TCATCAGCGCGGTCCAGGACCAGGTGGTGCCGGACAACACCCTGGCCTGGGTGTGGGTGCGCGGCCTGGA
CGAGCTGTACGCCGAGTGGTCGGAGGTCGTGTCCACGAACTTCCGGGACGCCTCCGGGCCGGCCATGACC
GAGATCGGCGAGCAGCCGTGGGGGCGGGAGTTCGCCCTGCGCGACCCGGCCGGCAACTGCGTGCACTTCG
TGGCCGAGGAGCAGGACTGACACGTGCTACGAGATTTCGATTCCACCGCCGCCTTCTATGAAAGGTTGGG
CTTCGGAATCGTTTTCCGGGACGCCGGCTGGATGATCCTCCAGCGCGGGGATCTCATGCTGGAGTTCTTC
GCCCACCCCAACTTGTTTATTGCAGCTTATAATGGTTACAAATAAAGCAATAGCATCACAAATTTCACAA
ATAAAGCATTTTTTTCACTGCATTCTAGTTGTGGTTTGTCCAAACTCATCAATGTATCTTATCATGTCTG
TATACCGTCGACCTCTAGCTAGAGCTTGGCGTAATCATGGTCATAGCTGTTTCCTGTGTGAAATTGTTAT
CCGCTCACAATTCCACACAACATACGAGCCGGAAGCATAAAGTGTAAAGCCTGGGGTGCCTAATGAGTGA
GCTAACTCACATTAATTGCGTTGCGCTCACTGCCCGCTTTCCAGTCGGGAAACCTGTCGTGCCAGCTGCA
TTAATGAATCGGCCAACGCGCGGGGAGAGGCGGTTTGCGTATTGGGCGCTCTTCCGCTTCCTCGCTCACT
GACTCGCTGCGCTCGGTCGTTCGGCTGCGGCGAGCGGTATCAGCTCACTCAAAGGCGGTAATACGGTTAT
CCACAGAATCAGGGGATAACGCAGGAAAGAACATGTGAGCAAAAGGCCAGCAAAAGGCCAGGAACCGTAA
AAAGGCCGCGTTGCTGGCGTTTTTCCATAGGCTCCGCCCCCCTGACGAGCATCACAAAAATCGACGCTCA
AGTCAGAGGTGGCGAAACCCGACAGGACTATAAAGATACCAGGCGTTTCCCCCTGGAAGCTCCCTCGTGC
GCTCTCCTGTTCCGACCCTGCCGCTTACCGGATACCTGTCCGCCTTTCTCCCTTCGGGAAGCGTGGCGCT
TTCTCATAGCTCACGCTGTAGGTATCTCAGTTCGGTGTAGGTCGTTCGCTCCAAGCTGGGCTGTGTGCAC
GAACCCCCCGTTCAGCCCGACCGCTGCGCCTTATCCGGTAACTATCGTCTTGAGTCCAACCCGGTAAGAC
ACGACTTATCGCCACTGGCAGCAGCCACTGGTAACAGGATTAGCAGAGCGAGGTATGTAGGCGGTGCTAC
AGAGTTCTTGAAGTGGTGGCCTAACTACGGCTACACTAGAAGAACAGTATTTGGTATCTGCGCTCTGCTG
AAGCCAGTTACCTTCGGAAAAAGAGTTGGTAGCTCTTGATCCGGCAAACAAACCACCGCTGGTAGCGGTG
GTTTTTTTGTTTGCAAGCAGCAGATTACGCGCAGAAAAAAAGGATCTCAAGAAGATCCTTTGATCTTTTC
TACGGGGTCTGACGCTCAGTGGAACGAAAACTCACGTTAAGGGATTTTGGTCATGAGATTATCAAAAAGG
ATCTTCACCTAGATCCTTTTAAATTAAAAATGAAGTTTTAAATCAATCTAAAGTATATATGAGTAAACTT
GGTCTGACAGTTACCAATGCTTAATCAGTGAGGCACCTATCTCAGCGATCTGTCTATTTCGTTCATCCAT
AGTTGCCTGACTCCCCGTCGTGTAGATAACTACGATACGGGAGGGCTTACCATCTGGCCCCAGTGCTGCA
ATGATACCGCGAGACCCACGCTCACCGGCTCCAGATTTATCAGCAATAAACCAGCCAGCCGGAAGGGCCG
AGCGCAGAAGTGGTCCTGCAACTTTATCCGCCTCCATCCAGTCTATTAATTGTTGCCGGGAAGCTAGAGT
AAGTAGTTCGCCAGTTAATAGTTTGCGCAACGTTGTTGCCATTGCTACAGGCATCGTGGTGTCACGCTCG
TCGTTTGGTATGGCTTCATTCAGCTCCGGTTCCCAACGATCAAGGCGAGTTACATGATCCCCCATGTTGT
GCAAAAAAGCGGTTAGCTCCTTCGGTCCTCCGATCGTTGTCAGAAGTAAGTTGGCCGCAGTGTTATCACT
CATGGTTATGGCAGCACTGCATAATTCTCTTACTGTCATGCCATCCGTAAGATGCTTTTCTGTGACTGGT
GAGTACTCAACCAAGTCATTCTGAGAATAGTGTATGCGGCGACCGAGTTGCTCTTGCCCGGCGTCAATAC
GGGATAATACCGCGCCACATAGCAGAACTTTAAAAGTGCTCATCATTGGAAAACGTTCTTCGGGGCGAAA
ACTCTCAAGGATCTTACCGCTGTTGAGATCCAGTTCGATGTAACCCACTCGTGCACCCAACTGATCTTCA
GCATCTTTTACTTTCACCAGCGTTTCTGGGTGAGCAAAAACAGGAAGGCAAAATGCCGCAAAAAAGGGAA
TAAGGGCGACACGGAAATGTTGAATACTCATACTCTTCCTTTTTCAATATTATTGAAGCATTTATCAGGG
TTATTGTCTCATGAGCGGATACATATTTGAATGTATTTAGAAAAATAAACAAATAGGGGTTCCGCGCACA
TTTCCCCGAAAAGTGCCACCTGACGTC
Features (pLannotate 1.2.2; 22 found; start..end, strand, type, name):
     28..80      -  misc_feature   bom (fragment): basis of mobility region from pBR322
    235..614     +  enhancer       CMV enhancer: human cytomegalovirus immediate early enhancer
    615..818     +  promoter       CMV promoter: human cytomegalovirus (CMV) immediate early promoter
    820..839     +  promoter       PLtetO-1 promoter (fragment): modified phage lambda PL promoter with tet operator sites (Lutz and Bujard, 1997)
    841..860     +  promoter       PLtetO-1 promoter (fragment): modified phage lambda PL promoter with tet operator sites (Lutz and Bujard, 1997)
    868..901     +  promoter       TRE3GV promoter (fragment): 3rd-generation Tet-responsive promoter that can be activated by binding of Tet-On® 3G, optimized for retroviral and lentiviral vectors
   1005..4832    +  CDS            ORF75: ORF75_HHV8P - Protein predicted: Swiss-Prot protein existence level 4. From Human herpesvirus 8 type P (isolate GK18) (HHV-8) (Kaposi's sarcoma-associated herpesvirus).
   4978..5202    +  polyA_signal   bGH poly(A) signal: bovine growth hormone polyadenylation signal
   5206..5227    +  promoter       SV40 promoter (fragment): SV40 enhancer and early promoter
   5248..5676    +  rep_origin     f1 ori (sequence partly withheld): f1 bacteriophage origin of replication; arrow indicates direction of (+) strand synthesis
   5690..6019    +  promoter       SV40 promoter: SV40 enhancer and early promoter
   6067..6114    +  promoter       EM7 promoter: synthetic bacterial promoter&nbsp
   6133..6507    +  CDS            BleoR: antibiotic-binding protein; Sh ble from Streptoalloteichus hindustanus; confers resistance to bleomycin, phleomycin, and Zeocin™
   6517..6642    +  CDS            ble (fragment): BLE_KLEPN - Experimental evidence at protein level: Swiss-Prot protein existence level 1. Binding protein with a strong affinity to the bleomycin family of antibiotics. Binds to CL990; an antimitotic-antibiotic compound. From Klebsiella pneumoniae.
   6637..6758    +  polyA_signal   SV40 poly(A) signal: SV40 polyadenylation signal
   6831..6847    -  protein_bind   lac operator: The lac repressor binds to the lac operator to inhibit transcription in E. coli. This inhibition can be relieved by adding lactose or isopropyl-β-D-thiogalactopyranoside (IPTG). lac repressor encoded by lacI
   6855..6885    -  promoter       lac promoter: promoter for the E. coli lac operon
   6900..6921    -  protein_bind   CAP binding site: CAP binding activates transcription in the presence of cAMP. E. coli catabolite activator protein
   6934..7026    -  CDS            lacI (fragment): lac repressor; lacI; The lac repressor binds to the lac operator to inhibit transcription in E. coli. This inhibition can be relieved by adding lactose or isopropyl-β-D-thiogalactopyranoside (IPTG).
   7209..7797    -  rep_origin     ori: high-copy-number ColE1/pMB1/pBR322/pUC origin of replication
   7968..8828    -  CDS            AmpR: β-lactamase; bla; confers resistance to ampicillin, carbenicillin, and related antibiotics
   8829..8933    -  promoter       AmpR promoter: bla
