[The description below was written by a language model from this plasmid's Addgene catalogue record and pLannotate feature annotations shown in this document.]
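Description:
pCDNA4.TO-ORF75-2xCSTREP is a mammalian expression plasmid of 8,964 nt built on the Invitrogen pcDNA4/TO backbone. It expresses ORF75 of Kaposi's sarcoma-associated herpesvirus (KSHV, human herpesvirus 8) with a C-terminal tandem Strep tag. In E. coli it is maintained at high copy from a ColE1/pUC-type origin and selected with ampicillin through the bla gene and its native promoter. An f1 origin is also present. For mammalian cells, an SV40 early promoter drives the Sh ble gene, terminated by an SV40 poly(A) signal, which allows Zeocin selection of stable lines. An EM7 promoter upstream of the same gene lets it be expressed in bacteria as well.

The expression cassette consists of the CMV immediate-early enhancer and promoter, followed by two short elements that the annotation software matched to tet-operator-containing promoters. These correspond to the tandem tetO sites typical of the TO backbone. They make transcription repressible in cells that express the Tet repressor and inducible with tetracycline or doxycycline, while expression is constitutive in cells lacking the repressor. The ORF75 coding sequence is annotated over about 3.8 kb and ends with the bGH polyadenylation signal. The Strep tag is not annotated as a separate feature; it presumably lies in the unannotated interval between the ORF75 match and the poly(A) signal. According to the record, the insert was derived from cDNA of reactivated TREx BCBL-1-RTA cells, and the cloning sites are not specified. The associated study mapped herpesvirus–host protein complexes, so the construct is suited to Strep-affinity purification of ORF75 and its interacting host proteins from transfected or stably selected mammalian cells.
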