Addgene plasmid #136234: pCDNA4.TO-ORF75-2xCSTREP
Purpose: Expresses C-terminally strep tagged Kaposi's Sarcoma Associated Herpesvirus (KSHV) ORF75
Depositing lab: Britt Glaunsinger. Depositing organization: University of California, Berkeley. Publication: Global mapping of herpesvirus-host protein complexes reveals a transcription strategy for late genes. Davis ZH, Verschueren E, Jang GM, Kleffman K, Johnson JR, Park J, Von Dollen J, Maher MC, Johnson T, Newton W, Jager S, Shales M, Horner J, Hernandez RD, Krogan NJ, Glaunsinger BA. Mol Cell. 2015 Jan 22;57(2):349-60. doi: 10.1016/j.molcel.2014.11.026. Epub 2014 Dec 24. PubMed 25544563.
Backbone
  Vector backbone: pCDNA4.TO
  Backbone manufacturer: Invitrogen
  Vector type: Mammalian Expression
  Selectable markers: Zeocin
Growth in bacteria
  Bacterial resistance: Ampicillin, 100 μg/mL
  Growth temperature: 37°C
  Growth strain: DH5alpha
  Copy number: High Copy
Gene/Insert
  Gene/Insert name: ORF75
  Species: Kaposi's sarcoma-associated herpesvirus (KSHV)
  Promoter: CMV
  Cloning method: Restriction Enzyme; 5′ cloning site Unknown (unknown if destroyed)
  Sequencing primers: 5′ CGCAAATGGGCGGTAGGCGTG; 3′ TAGAAGGCACAGTCGAGGCT
Resource information
  A portion of this plasmid was derived from a plasmid made by: cDNA of reactivated TREx BCBL-1-RTA cells
Terms and licenses: Academic/Nonprofit Terms; Industry Terms: Not Available to Industry
How to cite: pCDNA4.TO-ORF75-2xCSTREP was a gift from Britt Glaunsinger (Addgene plasmid # 136234 ; http://n2t.net/addgene:136234 ; RRID:Addgene_136234)
